Addgene plasmid #107395: plenti-UBC-Myc-gate-pGK-HYG
Purpose: (Empty Backbone) Lentiviral gateway destination vector
Depositing lab: William Kaelin. Depositing organization: Dana-Farber Cancer Institute. Publication: The myeloma drug lenalidomide promotes the cereblon-dependent destruction of Ikaros proteins. Lu G, Middleton RE, Sun H, Naniong M, Ott CJ, Mitsiades CS, Wong KK, Bradner JE, Kaelin WG Jr. Science. 2014 Jan 17;343(6168):305-9. doi: 10.1126/science.1244917. Epub 2013 Nov 29. PubMed 24292623.
Backbone
  Vector backbone: plenti-UBC-Myc-gate-pGK-HYG
  Vector type: Mammalian Expression, Lentiviral ; Gateway Destination
  Tag / fusion protein: Myc (N terminal on backbone)
Growth in bacteria
  Bacterial resistance: Chloramphenicol and Kanamycin, 25 & 50 μg/mL
  Growth temperature: 30°C
  Growth strain: ccdB Survival
  Copy number: Unknown
Gene/Insert
  Gene/Insert name: None
  Tag / fusion protein: Myc (N terminal on backbone)
Terms and licenses: Academic/Nonprofit Terms; Industry Terms: Not Available to Industry
How to cite: plenti-UBC-Myc-gate-pGK-HYG was a gift from William Kaelin (Addgene plasmid # 107395 ; http://n2t.net/addgene:107395 ; RRID:Addgene_107395)
