[The description below was written by a language model from this plasmid's Addgene catalogue record and pLannotate feature annotations shown in this document.]
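Description:
plenti-UBC-Myc-gate-pGK-HYG is an empty lentiviral Gateway destination vector for mammalian expression (11,673 nt in the sequenced record). It is designed to accept an open reading frame from an entry clone by LR recombination and express it with an N-terminal Myc tag. The tag is listed in the catalogue fields but is not annotated separately in the feature table; it presumably lies between the promoter and attR1. The bacterial backbone carries a high-copy ColE1/pUC-type origin, an f1 origin, and a Tn5 NeoR/KanR gene placed behind both a bacterial (bla) promoter and the SV40 early promoter. It therefore provides kanamycin selection in E. coli. Because the unrecombined Gateway cassette contains the gyrase toxin gene ccdB along with a chloramphenicol resistance gene, the empty vector has to be maintained in a ccdB-tolerant strain under chloramphenicol plus kanamycin selection.

The viral portion is a third-generation-style, self-inactivating HIV-1 design. A CMV enhancer/promoter fused to a truncated 5' LTR drives genomic RNA production in packaging cells. It is followed by the Ψ packaging signal with a gag fragment, the RRE for Rev-dependent nuclear export, and the cPPT/CTS. Within the transfer cassette, the human ubiquitin C promoter sits upstream of the attR1–CmR–ccdB–attR2 cassette, which is replaced by the gene of interest after the LR reaction. Loss of ccdB then counter-selects against unrecombined plasmid in standard strains. Downstream, a mouse PGK promoter drives a hygromycin resistance gene for selecting transduced cells. This is followed by a single loxP site, a WPRE to boost transcript expression, and the ΔU3 3' LTR with an SV40 polyadenylation signal. The vector is suited to making stable, hygromycin-selected cell lines expressing Myc-tagged proteins at the moderate, broadly active levels typical of the UbC promoter.
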