Features (pLannotate 1.2.2; 36 found; start..end, strand, type, name):
     74..174     +  CDS            Rev (fragment): human immunodeficiency virus 1 (HIV-1) Rev protein; rev; enhances nuclear export of unspliced and incompletely spliced viral mRNAs
    224..341     +  misc_feature   cPPT/CTS: central polypurine tract and central termination sequence of HIV-1
    407..424     +  ncRNA          5' miR-30a (fragment): sequence upstream of the 71-nt precursor of the human miR-30a microRNA (Zeng et al., 2002) miRNA
    433..1644    +  promoter       UbC promoter: human ubiquitin C promoter
   1750..1874    +  protein_bind   attR1: mutant version of attR; recombination site for the Gateway® LR reaction LR Clonase™
   1899..1929    +  promoter       lac UV5 promoter: E. coli lac promoter with an "up" mutation
   1953..1982    +  promoter       cat promoter (fragment): promoter of the E. coli cat gene encoding chloramphenicol acetyltransferase
   1983..2663    +  CDS            CmR: chloramphenicol acetyltransferase confers resistance to chloramphenicol
   2820..2978    +  CDS            ccdA (fragment): CCDA_ECO57 - Also known as H, letA. Experimental evidence at protein level: Swiss-Prot protein existence level 1. Antitoxin component of a type II toxin-antitoxin (TA) system which inhibits the post-segregational killing (PSK) of plasmid-free cells, also referred to as a plasmid addiction system. Binds to and blocks the activity of CcdB; will also remove bound CcdB protein from the CcdB-GyrA complex by forming a CcdA-CcdB complex, a process termed rejuvenation. Functions as a transcriptional corepressor for the ccdAB operon, repression also requires CcdB (By similarity). From Escherichia coli
   2983..3288    +  CDS            ccdB: CcdB, a bacterial toxin that poisons DNA gyrase; ccdB; Plasmids containing the ccdB gene cannot be propagated in standard E. coli strains.
   3329..3453    -  protein_bind   attR2: mutant version of attR; recombination site for the Gateway® LR reaction LR Clonase™
   3471..3577    +  misc_feature   IRES (fragment): internal ribosome entry site (IRES) of the encephalomyocarditis virus (EMCV)
   3597..4096    +  promoter       PGK promoter: mouse phosphoglycerate kinase 1 promoter
   4114..5139    +  CDS            HygR: aminoglycoside phosphotransferase from E. coli; aph(4)-Ia; confers resistance to hygromycin
   5170..5203    +  protein_bind   loxP: Cre-mediated recombination occurs in the 8-bp core sequence (GCATACAT). Cre recombinase
   5236..5259    +  misc_feature   MCS (fragment): pBluescript multiple cloning site
   5259..5847    +  misc_feature   WPRE: woodchuck hepatitis virus posttranscriptional regulatory element
   5848..5867    +  misc_feature   MCS (fragment): pBluescript multiple cloning site
   5869..6054    +  CDS            nef (fragment): NEF_HV1Z2 - Experimental evidence at protein level: Swiss-Prot protein existence level 1. Extracellular Nef protein targets CD4(+) T-lymphocytes for apoptosis by interacting with CXCR4 surface receptors. From Human immunodeficiency virus type 1 group M subtype D (isolate Z2/CDC-Z34) (HIV-1).
   6056..6289    +  LTR            3' LTR (ΔU3): self-inactivating 3' long terminal repeat (LTR) from HIV-1
   6361..6482    +  polyA_signal   SV40 poly(A) signal: SV40 polyadenylation signal
   6522..6657    +  rep_origin     SV40 ori: SV40 origin of replication
   6678..6696    -  promoter       T7 promoter: promoter for bacteriophage T7 RNA polymerase
   6719..7077    -  rep_origin     f1 ori (sequence partly withheld): f1 bacteriophage origin of replication; arrow indicates direction of (+) strand synthesis
   7104..7208    +  promoter       AmpR promoter: bla
   7210..7567    +  promoter       SV40 promoter: SV40 enhancer and early promoter
   7602..8396    +  CDS            NeoR/KanR: aminoglycoside phosphotransferase from Tn5; aph(3')-II (or nptII); confers resistance to neomycin, kanamycin, and G418 (Geneticin®)
   8417..8569    +  CDS            ble (fragment): BLE_KLEPN - Experimental evidence at protein level: Swiss-Prot protein existence level 1. Binding protein with a strong affinity to the bleomycin family of antibiotics. Binds to CL990; an antimitotic-antibiotic compound. From Klebsiella pneumoniae.
   8628..8675    +  polyA_signal   HSV TK poly(A) signal: herpes simplex virus thymidine kinase polyadenylation signal (Cole and Stacy, 1985)
   9004..9592    +  rep_origin     ori: high-copy-number ColE1/pMB1/pBR322/pUC origin of replication
   9767..10070   +  enhancer       CMV enhancer: human cytomegalovirus immediate early enhancer
  10071..10270   +  promoter       CMV promoter: human cytomegalovirus (CMV) immediate early promoter
  10288..10468   +  LTR            5' LTR (truncated): truncated 5' long terminal repeat (LTR) from HIV-1
  10515..10640   +  misc_feature   HIV-1 Ψ: packaging signal of human immunodeficiency virus type 1
  10624..10962   +  CDS            HIV-1 gag (fragment): gag protein from human immunodeficiency virus 1; gag
  11137..11370   +  misc_feature   RRE: The Rev response element (RRE) of HIV-1 allows for Rev-dependent mRNA export from the nucleus to the cytoplasm.
>Addgene plasmid #107395 | plenti-UBC-Myc-gate-pGK-HYG | addgene full sequence | sequence record 210794 | Addgene NGS Result
TTTAAGAATAGTTTTTGCTGTACTTTCTATAGTGAATAGAGTTAGGCAGGGATATTCACCATTATCGTTT
CAGACCCACCTCCCAACCCCGAGGGGACCCGACAGGCCCGAAGGAATAGAAGAAGAAGGTGGAGAGAGAG
ACAGAGACAGATCCATTCGATTAGTGAACGGATCGGCACTGCGTGCGCCAATTCTGCAGACAAATGGCAG
TATTCATCCACAATTTTAAAAGAAAAGGGGGGATTGGGGGGTACAGTGCAGGGGAAAGAATAGTAGACAT
AATAGCAACAGACATACAAACTAAAGAATTACAAAAACAAATTACAAAAATTCAAAATTTTCGGGTTTAT
TACAGGGACAGCAGAGATCCAGTTTGGTTAGTACCGGGCCCGCTCTAGCCCTAGATTTAACCCAACAGAA
GGCTCGACGCGTGGCCTCCGCGCCGGGTTTTGGCGCCTCCCGCGGGCGCCCCCCTCCTCACGGCGAGCGC
TGCCACGTCAGACGAAGGGCGCAGCGAGCGTCCTGATCCTTCCGCCCGGACGCTCAGGACAGCGGCCCGC
TGCTCATAAGACTCGGCCTTAGAACCCCAGTATCAGCAGAAGGACATTTTAGGACGGGACTTGGGTGACT
CTAGGGCACTGGTTTTCTTTCCAGAGAGCGGAACAGGCGAGGAAAAGTAGTCCCTTCTCGGCGATTCTGC
GGAGGGATCTCCGTGGGGCGGTGAACGCCGATGATTATATAAGGACGCGCCGGGTGTGGCACAGCTAGTT
CCGTCGCAGCCGGGATTTGGGTCGCGGTTCTTGTTTGTGGATCGCTGTGATCGTCACTTGGTGAGTAGCG
GGCTGCTGGGCTGGCCGGGGCTTTCGTGGCCGCCGGGCCGCTCGGTGGGACGGAAGCGTGTGGAGAGACC
GCCAAGGGCTGTAGTCTGGGTCCGCGAGCAAGGTTGCCCTGAACTGGGGGTTGGGGGGAGCGCAGCAAAA
TGGCGGCTGTTCCCGAGTCTTGAATGGAAGACGCTTGTGAGGCGGGCTGTGAGGTCGTTGAAACAAGGTG
GGGGGCATGGTGGGCGGCAAGAACCCAAGGTCTTGAGGCCTTCGCTAATGCGGGAAAGCTCTTATTCGGG
TGAGATGGGCTGGGGCACCATCTGGGGACCCTGACGTGAAGTTTGTCACTGACTGGAGAACTCGGTTTGT
CGTCTGTTGCGGGGGCGGCAGTTATGGCGGTGCCGTTGGGCAGTGCACCCGTACCTTTGGGAGCGCGCGC
CCTCGTCGTGTCGTGACGTCACCCGTTCTGTTGGCTTATAATGCAGGGTGGGGCCACCTGCCGGTAGGTG
TGCGGTAGGCTTTTCTCCGTCGCAGGACGCAGGGTTCGGGCCTAGGGTAGGCTCTCCTGAATCGACAGGC
GCCGGACCTCTGGTGAGGGGAGGGATAAGTGAGGCGTCAGTTTCTTTGGTCGGTTTTATGTACCTATCTT
CTTAAGTAGCTGAAGCTCCGGTTTTGAACTATGCGCTCGGGGTTGGCGAGTGTGTTTTGTGAAGTTTTTT
AGGCACCTTTTGAAATGTAATCATTTGGGTCAATATGTAATTTTCAGTGTTAGACTAGTAAATTGTCCGC
TAAATTCTGGCCGTTTTTGGCTTTTTTGTTAGACGCTAGACTGCCGGATCGAATTGTCGACGAATTCGGA
TCCAGATCTGCCACCATGGAGCAGAAGCTGATCTCTGAGGAGGATCTGGGAGGCGCTCGAGGTTATCAAA
CAAGTTTGTACAAAAAAGCTGAACGAGAAACGTAAAATGATATAAATATCAATATATTAAATTAGATTTT
GCATAAAAAACAGACTACATAATACTGTAAAACACAACATATCCAGTCACTATGGCGGCCGCATTAGGCA
CCCCAGGCTTTACACTTTATGCTTCCGGCTCGTATAATGTGTGGATTTTGAGTTAGGATCCGTCGAGATT
TTCAGGAGCTAAGGAAGCTAAAATGGAGAAAAAAATCACTGGATATACCACCGTTGATATATCCCAATGG
CATCGTAAAGAACATTTTGAGGCATTTCAGTCAGTTGCTCAATGTACCTATAACCAGACCGTTCAGCTGG
ATATTACGGCCTTTTTAAAGACCGTAAAGAAAAATAAGCACAAGTTTTATCCGGCCTTTATTCACATTCT
TGCCCGCCTGATGAATGCTCATCCGGAATTCCGTATGGCAATGAAAGACGGTGAGCTGGTGATATGGGAT
AGTGTTCACCCTTGTTACACCGTTTTCCATGAGCAAACTGAAACGTTTTCATCGCTCTGGAGTGAATACC
ACGACGATTTCCGGCAGTTTCTACACATATATTCGCAAGATGTGGCGTGTTACGGTGAAAACCTGGCCTA
TTTCCCTAAAGGGTTTATTGAGAATATGTTTTTCGTCTCAGCCAATCCCTGGGTGAGTTTCACCAGTTTT
GATTTAAACGTGGCCAATATGGACAACTTCTTCGCCCCCGTTTTCACCATGGGCAAATATTATACGCAAG
GCGACAAGGTGCTGATGCCGCTGGCGATTCAGGTTCATCATGCCGTTTGTGATGGCTTCCATGTCGGCAG
AATGCTTAATGAATTACAACAGTACTGCGATGAGTGGCAGGCGGGGCGTAATCTAGAGGATCCGGCTTAC
TAAAAGCCAGATAACAGTATGCGTATTTGCGCGCTGATTTTTGCGGTATAAGAATATATACTGATATGTA
TACCCGAAGTATGTCAAAAAGAGGTATGCTATGAAGCAGCGTATTACAGTGACAGTTGACAGCGACAGCT
ATCAGTTGCTCAAGGCATATATGATGTCAATATCTCCGGTCTGGTAAGCACAACCATGCAGAATGAAGCC
CGTCGTCTGCGTGCCGAACGCTGGAAAGCGGAAAATCAGGAAGGGATGGCTGAGGTCGCCCGGTTTATTG
AAATGAACGGCTCTTTTGCTGACGAGAACAGGGGCTGGTGAAATGCAGTTTAAGGTTTACACCTATAAAA
GAGAGAGCCGTTATCGTCTGTTTGTGGATGTACAGAGTGATATTATTGACACGCCCGGGCGACGGATGGT
GATCCCCCTGGCCAGTGCACGTCTGCTGTCAGATAAAGTCCCCCGTGAACTTTACCCGGTGGTGCATATC
GGGGATGAAAGCTGGCGCATGATGACCACCGATATGGCCAGTGTGCCGGTCTCCGTTATCGGGGAAGAAG
TGGCTGATCTCAGCCACCGCGAAAATGACATCAAAAACGCCATTAACCTGATGTTCTGGGGAATATAAAT
GTCAGGCTCCCTTATACACAGCCAGTCTGCAGGTCGACCATAGTGACTGGATATGTTGTGTTTTACAGTA
TTATGTAGTCTGTTTTTTATGCAAAATCTAATTTAATATATTGATATTTATATCATTTTACGTTTCTCGT
TCAGCTTTCTTGTACAAAGTGGTTCGATAACGAATTCCGCCCCCCCCCCCTAACGTTACTGGCCGAAGCC
GCTTGGAATAAGGCCGGTGTGCGTTTGTCTATATGTTATTTTCCACCATATTGCCGTCTTTTGGCAATGT
GAGGGCCGCGTTTAACGAATTCTACCGGGTAGGGGAGGCGCTTTTCCCAAGGCAGTCTGGAGCATGCGCT
TTAGCAGCCCCGCTGGGCACTTGGCGCTACACAAGTGGCCTCTGGCCTCGCACACATTCCACATCCACCG
GTAGGCGCCAACCGGCTCCGTTCTTTGGTGGCCCCTTCGCGCCACCTTCTACTCCTCCCCTAGTCAGGAA
GTTCCCCCCCGCCCCGCAGCTCGCGTCGTGCAGGACGTGACAAATGGAAGTAGCACGTCTCACTAGTCTC
GTGCAGATGGACAGCACCGCTGAGCAATGGAAGCGGGTAGGCCTTTGGGGCAGCGGCCAATAGCAGCTTT
GCTCCTTCGCTTTCTGGGCTCAGAGGCTGGGAAGGGGTGGGTCCGGGGGCGGGCTCAGGGGCGGGCTCAG
GGGCGGGGCGGGCGCCCGAAGGTCCTCCGGAGGCCCGGCATTCTGCACGCTTCAAAAGCGCACGTCTGCC
GCGCTGTTCTCCTCTTCCTCATCTCCGGGCCTTTCGACCTGCATCCCGCCACCATGAAAAAGCCTGAACT
CACCGCGACGTCTGTCGAGAAGTTTCTGATCGAAAAGTTCGACAGCGTCTCCGACCTGATGCAGCTCTCG
GAGGGCGAAGAATCTCGTGCTTTCAGCTTCGATGTAGGAGGGCGTGGATATGTCCTGCGGGTAAATAGCT
GCGCCGATGGTTTCTACAAAGATCGTTATGTTTATCGGCACTTTGCATCGGCCGCGCTCCCGATTCCGGA
AGTGCTTGACATTGGGGAATTCAGCGAGAGCCTGACCTATTGCATCTCCCGCCGTGCACAGGGTGTCACG
TTGCAAGACCTGCCTGAAACCGAACTGCCCGCTGTTCTGCAGCCGGTCGCGGAGGCCATGGATGCGATCG
CTGCGGCCGATCTTAGCCAGACGAGCGGGTTCGGCCCATTCGGACCGCAAGGAATCGGTCAATACACTAC
ATGGCGTGATTTCATATGCGCGATTGCTGATCCCCATGTGTATCACTGGCAAACTGTGATGGACGACACC
GTCAGTGCGTCCGTCGCGCAGGCTCTCGATGAGCTGATGCTTTGGGCCGAGGACTGCCCCGAAGTCCGGC
ACCTCGTGCACGCGGATTTCGGCTCCAACAATGTCCTGACGGACAATGGCCGCATAACAGCGGTCATTGA
CTGGAGCGAGGCGATGTTCGGGGATTCCCAATACGAGGTCGCCAACATCTTCTTCTGGAGGCCGTGGTTG
GCTTGTATGGAGCAGCAGACGCGCTACTTCGAGCGGAGGCATCCGGAGCTTGCAGGATCGCCGCGGCTCC
GGGCGTATATGCTCCGCATTGGTCTTGACCAACTCTATCAGAGCTTGGTTGACGGCAATTTCGATGATGC
AGCTTGGGCGCAGGGTCGATGCGACGCAATCGTCCGATCCGGAGCCGGGACTGTCGGGCGTACACAAATC
GCCCGCAGAAGCGCGGCCGTCTGGACCGATGGCTGTGTAGAAGTACTCGCCGATAGTGGAAACCGACGCC
CCAGCACTCGTCCGAGGGCAAAGGAATAGTGTACAAGTAGGAATTCGTCGAGGGACCTAATAACTTCGTA
TAGCATACATTATACGAAGTTATACATGTTTAAGGGTTCCGGTTCCACTAGGTACAATTCGATATCAAGC
TTATCGATAATCAACCTCTGGATTACAAAATTTGTGAAAGATTGACTGGTATTCTTAACTATGTTGCTCC
TTTTACGCTATGTGGATACGCTGCTTTAATGCCTTTGTATCATGCTATTGCTTCCCGTATGGCTTTCATT
TTCTCCTCCTTGTATAAATCCTGGTTGCTGTCTCTTTATGAGGAGTTGTGGCCCGTTGTCAGGCAACGTG
GCGTGGTGTGCACTGTGTTTGCTGACGCAACCCCCACTGGTTGGGGCATTGCCACCACCTGTCAGCTCCT
TTCCGGGACTTTCGCTTTCCCCCTCCCTATTGCCACGGCGGAACTCATCGCCGCCTGCCTTGCCCGCTGC
TGGACAGGGGCTCGGCTGTTGGGCACTGACAATTCCGTGGTGTTGTCGGGGAAATCATCGTCCTTTCCTT
GGCTGCTCGCCTGTGTTGCCACCTGGATTCTGCGCGGGACGTCCTTCTGCTACGTCCCTTCGGCCCTCAA
TCCAGCGGACCTTCCTTCCCGCGGCCTGCTGCCGGCTCTGCGGCCTCTTCCGCGTCTTCGCCTTCGCCCT
CAGACGAGTCGGATCTCCCTTTGGGCCGCCTCCCCGCATCGATACCGTCGACCTCGATCGAGACCTAGAA
AAACATGGAGCAATCACAAGTAGCAATACAGCAGCTACCAATGCTGATTGTGCCTGGCTAGAAGCACAAG
AGGAGGAGGAGGTGGGTTTTCCAGTCACACCTCAGGTACCTTTAAGACCAATGACTTACAAGGCAGCTGT
AGATCTTAGCCACTTTTTAAAAGAAAAGGGGGGACTGGAAGGGCTAATTCACTCCCAACGAAGACAAGAT
CTGCTTTTTGCTTGTACTGGGTCTCTCTGGTTAGACCAGATCTGAGCCTGGGAGCTCTCTGGCTAACTAG
GGAACCCACTGCTTAAGCCTCAATAAAGCTTGCCTTGAGTGCTTCAAGTAGTGTGTGCCCGTCTGTTGTG
TGACTCTGGTAACTAGAGATCCCTCAGACCCTTTTAGTCAGTGTGGAAAATCTCTAGCAGTAGTAGTTCA
TGTCATCTTATTATTCAGTATTTATAACTTGCAAAGAAATGAATATCAGAGAGTGAGAGGAACTTGTTTA
TTGCAGCTTATAATGGTTACAAATAAAGCAATAGCATCACAAATTTCACAAATAAAGCATTTTTTTCACT
GCATTCTAGTTGTGGTTTGTCCAAACTCATCAATGTATCTTATCATGTCTGGCTCTAGCTATCCCGCCCC
TAACTCCGCCCATCCCGCCCCTAACTCCGCCCAGTTCCGCCCATTCTCCGCCCCATGGCTGACTAATTTT
TTTTATTTATGCAGAGGCCGAGGCCGCCTCGGCCTCTGAGCTATTCCAGAAGTAGTGAGGAGGCTTTTTT
GGAGGCCTAGGGACGTACCCAATTCGCCCTATAGTGAGTCGTATTAGCATGTGAGCAAAAGGCCAGCATA
AATCAAAAGAATAGACCGAGATAGGGT
[37 nt withheld, positions 6748-6784]
AAAGAACGTGGACTCCAACGTCAAAGG
[49 nt withheld, positions 6812-6860]
T
[91 nt withheld, positions 6862-6952]
G
[124 nt withheld, positions 6954-7077]
CAGGTGGCACTTTTCGGGGAAATGTGCGCGGAACCCCTATTTGTTTATTTTTCTAAATACATTCAAATAT
GTATCCGCTCATGAGACAATAACCCTGATAAATGCTTCAATAATATTGAAAAAGGAAGAGTCCTGAGGCG
GAAAGAACCAGCTGTGGAATGTGTGTCAGTTAGGGTGTGGAAAGTCCCCAGGCTCCCCAGCAGGCAGAAG
TATGCAAAGCATGCATCTCAATTAGTCAGCAACCAGGTGTGGAAAGTCCCCAGGCTCCCCAGCAGGCAGA
AGTATGCAAAGCATGCATCTCAATTAGTCAGCAACCATAGTCCCGCCCCTAACTCCGCCCATCCCGCCCC
TAACTCCGCCCAGTTCCGCCCATTCTCCGCCCCATGGCTGACTAATTTTTTTTATTTATGCAGAGGCCGA
GGCCGCCTCGGCCTCTGAGCTATTCCAGAAGTAGTGAGGAGGCTTTTTTGGAGGCCTAGGCTTTTGCAAA
GATCGATCAAGAGACAGGATGAGGATCGTTTCGCATGATTGAACAAGATGGATTGCACGCAGGTTCTCCG
GCCGCTTGGGTGGAGAGGCTATTCGGCTATGACTGGGCACAACAGACAATCGGCTGCTCTGATGCCGCCG
TGTTCCGGCTGTCAGCGCAGGGGCGCCCGGTTCTTTTTGTCAAGACCGACCTGTCCGGTGCCCTGAATGA
ACTGCAAGACGAGGCAGCGCGGCTATCGTGGCTGGCCACGACGGGCGTTCCTTGCGCAGCTGTGCTCGAC
GTTGTCACTGAAGCGGGAAGGGACTGGCTGCTATTGGGCGAAGTGCCGGGGCAGGATCTCCTGTCATCTC
ACCTTGCTCCTGCCGAGAAAGTATCCATCATGGCTGATGCAATGCGGCGGCTGCATACGCTTGATCCGGC
TACCTGCCCATTCGACCACCAAGCGAAACATCGCATCGAGCGAGCACGTACTCGGATGGAAGCCGGTCTT
GTCGATCAGGATGATCTGGACGAAGAGCATCAGGGGCTCGCGCCAGCCGAACTGTTCGCCAGGCTCAAGG
CGAGCATGCCCGACGGCGAGGATCTCGTCGTGACCCATGGCGATGCCTGCTTGCCGAATATCATGGTGGA
AAATGGCCGCTTTTCTGGATTCATCGACTGTGGCCGGCTGGGTGTGGCGGACCGCTATCAGGACATAGCG
TTGGCTACCCGTGATATTGCTGAAGAGCTTGGCGGCGAATGGGCTGACCGCTTCCTCGTGCTTTACGGTA
TCGCCGCTCCCGATTCGCAGCGCATCGCCTTCTATCGCCTTCTTGACGAGTTCTTCTGAGCGGGACTCTG
GGGTTCGAAATGACCGACCAAGCGACGCCCAACCTGCCATCACGAGATTTCGATTCCACCGCCGCCTTCT
ATGAAAGGTTGGGCTTCGGAATCGTTTTCCGGGACGCCGGCTGGATGATCCTCCAGCGCGGGGATCTCAT
GCTGGAGTTCTTCGCCCACCCTAGGGGGAGGCTAACTGAAACACGGAAGGAGACAATACCGGAAGGAACC
CGCGCTATGACGGCAATAAAAAGACAGAATAAAACGCACGGTGTTGGGTCGTTTGTTCATAAACGCGGGG
TTCGGTCCCAGGGCTGGCACTCTGTCGATACCCCACCGAGACCCCATTGGGGCCAATACGCCCGCGTTTC
TTCCTTTTCCCCACCCCACCCCCCAAGTTCGGGTGAAGGCCCAGGGCTCGCAGCCAACGTCGGGGCGGCA
GGCCCTGCCATAGCCTCAGGTTACTCATATATACTTTAGATTGATTTAAAACTTCATTTTTAATTTAAAA
GGATCTAGGTGAAGATCCTTTTTGATAATCTCATGACCAAAATCCCTTAACGTGAGTTTTCGTTCCACTG
AGCGTCAGACCCCGTAGAAAAGATCAAAGGATCTTCTTGAGATCCTTTTTTTCTGCGCGTAATCTGCTGC
TTGCAAACAAAAAAACCACCGCTACCAGCGGTGGTTTGTTTGCCGGATCAAGAGCTACCAACTCTTTTTC
CGAAGGTAACTGGCTTCAGCAGAGCGCAGATACCAAATACTGTTCTTCTAGTGTAGCCGTAGTTAGGCCA
CCACTTCAAGAACTCTGTAGCACCGCCTACATACCTCGCTCTGCTAATCCTGTTACCAGTGGCTGCTGCC
AGTGGCGATAAGTCGTGTCTTACCGGGTTGGACTCAAGACGATAGTTACCGGATAAGGCGCAGCGGTCGG
GCTGAACGGGGGGTTCGTGCACACAGCCCAGCTTGGAGCGAACGACCTACACCGAACTGAGATACCTACA
GCGTGAGCTATGAGAAAGCGCCACGCTTCCCGAAGGGAGAAAGGCGGACAGGTATCCGGTAAGCGGCAGG
GTCGGAACAGGAGAGCGCACGAGGGAGCTTCCAGGGGGAAACGCCTGGTATCTTTATAGTCCTGTCGGGT
TTCGCCACCTCTGACTTGAGCGTCGATTTTTGTGATGCTCGTCAGGGGGGCGGAGCCTATGGAAAAACGC
CAGCAACGCGGCCTTTTTACGGTTCCTGGCCTTTTGCTGGCCTTTTGCTCACATGTTCTTTCCTGCGTTA
TCCCCTGATTCTGTGGATAACCGTATTACCGCCATGCATTAGTTATTAATAGTAATCAATTACGGGGTCA
TTAGTTCATAGCCCATATATGGAGTTCCGCGTTACATAACTTACGGTAAATGGCCCGCCTGGCTGACCGC
CCAACGACCCCCGCCCATTGACGTCAATAATGACGTATGTTCCCATAGTAACGCCAATAGGGACTTTCCA
TTGACGTCAATGGGTGGAGTATTTACGGTAAACTGCCCACTTGGCAGTACATCAAGTGTATCATATGCCA
AGTACGCCCCCTATTGACGTCAATGACGGTAAATGGCCCGCCTGGCATTATGCCCAGTACATGACCTTAT
GGGACTTTCCTACTTGGCAGTACATCTACGTATTAGTCATCGCTATTACCATGGTGATGCGGTTTTGGCA
GTACATCAATGGGCGTGGATAGCGGTTTGACTCACGGGGATTTCCAAGTCTCCACCCCATTGACGTCAAT
GGGAGTTTGTTTTGGCACCAAAATCAACGGGACTTTCCAAAATGTCGTAACAACTCCGCCCCATTGACGC
AAATGGGCGGTAGGCGTGTACGGTGGGAGGTCTATATAAGCAGCGCGTTTTGCCTGTACTGGGTCTCTCT
GGTTAGACCAGATCTGAGCCTGGGAGCTCTCTGGCTAACTAGGGAACCCACTGCTTAAGCCTCAATAAAG
CTTGCCTTGAGTGCTTCAAGTAGTGTGTGCCCGTCTGTTGTGTGACTCTGGTAACTAGAGATCCCTCAGA
CCCTTTTAGTCAGTGTGGAAAATCTCTAGCAGTGGCGCCCGAACAGGGACTTGAAAGCGAAAGGGAAACC
AGAGGAGCTCTCTCGACGCAGGACTCGGCTTGCTGAAGCGCGCACGGCAAGAGGCGAGGGGCGGCGACTG
GTGAGTACGCCAAAAATTTTGACTAGCGGAGGCTAGAAGGAGAGAGATGGGTGCGAGAGCGTCAGTATTA
AGCGGGGGAGAATTAGATCGCGATGGGAAAAAATTCGGTTAAGGCCAGGGGGAAAGAAAAAATATAAATT
AAAACATATAGTATGGGCAAGCAGGGAGCTAGAACGATTCGCAGTTAATCCTGGCCTGTTAGAAACATCA
GAAGGCTGTAGACAAATACTGGGACAGCTACAACCATCCCTTCAGACAGGATCAGAAGAACTTAGATCAT
TATATAATACAGTAGCAACCCTCTATTGTGTGCATCAAAGGATAGAGATAAAAGACACCAAGGAAGCTTT
AGACAAGATAGAGGAAGAGCAAAACAAAAGTAAGACCACCGCACAGCAAGCGGCCGGCCGCTGATCTTCA
GACCTGGAGGAGGAGATATGAGGGACAATTGGAGAAGTGAATTATATAAATATAAAGTAGTAAAAATTGA
ACCATTAGGAGTAGCACCCACCAAGGCAAAGAGAAGAGTGGTGCAGAGAGAAAAAAGAGCAGTGGGAATA
GGAGCTTTGTTCCTTGGGTTCTTGGGAGCAGCAGGAAGCACTATGGGCGCAGCGTCAATGACGCTGACGG
TACAGGCCAGACAATTATTGTCTGGTATAGTGCAGCAGCAGAACAATTTGCTGAGGGCTATTGAGGCGCA
ACAGCATCTGTTGCAACTCACAGTCTGGGGCATCAAGCAGCTCCAGGCAAGAATCCTGGCTGTGGAAAGA
TACCTAAAGGATCAACAGCTCCTGGGGATTTGGGGTTGCTCTGGAAAACTCATTTGCACCACTGCTGTGC
CTTGGAATGCTAGTTGGAGTAATAAATCTCTGGAACAGATTTGGAATCACACGACCTGGATGGAGTGGGA
CAGAGAAATTAACAATTACACAAGCTTAATACACTCCTTAATTGAAGAATCGCAAAACCAGCAAGAAAAG
AATGAACAAGAATTATTGGAATTAGATAAATGGGCAAGTTTGTGGAATTGGTTTAACATAACAAATTGGC
TGTGGTATATAAAATTATTCATAATGATAGTAGGAGGCTTGGTAGG
